Addgene plasmid #230216: AiP12600 - pAAV-AiE0765m-minBG-SYFP2-WPRE3-BGHpA (Alias: CN2600)
Purpose: AiE0765m is an enhancer sequence, designed to drive AAV-mediated transgene expression in specific populations of brain cells
Depositing lab: Allen Institute for Brain Science & Boaz Levi. Depositing organization: Allen Institute. Publication: A suite of enhancer AAVs and transgenic mouse lines for genetic access to cortical cell types. Ben-Simon Y, Hooper M, Narayan S, Daigle TL, Dwivedi D, Way SW, Oster A, Stafford DA, Mich JK, Taormina MJ, Martinez RA, Opitz-Araya X, Roth JR, Alexander JR, Allen S, Amster A, Arbuckle J, Ayala A, Baker PM, Bakken TE, Barcelli T, Barta S, Bendrick J, Bertagnolli D, Bielstein C, Bishwakarma P, Bowlus J, Boyer G, Brouner K, Casian B, Casper T, Chakka AB, Chakrabarty R, Chance RK, Chavan S, Clark M, Colbert K, Collman F, Daniel S, Departee M, DiValentin P, Donadio N, Dotson N, Egdorf T, Fliss T, Gabitto M, Garcia J, Gary A, Gasperini M, Gloe J, Goldy J, Gore BB, Graybuck L, Greisman N, Haeseleer F, Halterman C, Haradon Z, Hastings SD, Helback O, Ho W, Hockemeyer D, Huang C, Huff S, Hunker A, Johansen N, Jones D, Juneau Z, Kalmbach B, Kannan M, Khem S, Kussick E, Kutsal R, Larsen R, Lee C, Lee AY, Leibly M, Lenz GH, Li S, Liang E, Lusk N, Madigan Z, Malloy J, Malone J, McCue R, Melchor J, Mollenkopf T, Moosman S, Morin E, Newman D, Ng L, Ngo K, Omstead V, Otto S, Oyama A, Pena N, Pham T, Phillips E, Pom CA, Potekhina L, Ransford S, Ray PL, Rette D, Reynoldson C, Rimorin C, Rocha D, Ruiz A, Sanchez REA, Sawyer L, Sedeno-Cortes A, Sevigny JP, Shapovalova N, Shepard N, Shulga L, Sigler AR, Siverts L, Soliman S, Somasundaram S, Staats B, Stewart K, Szelenyi E, Tieu M, Trader C, Tran A, van Velthoven CTJ, Walker M, Wang Y, Weed N, Wirthlin M, Wood T, Wynalda B, Yao Z, Zhou T, Ariza J, Dee N, Reding M, Ronellenfitch K, Mufti S, Sunkin SM, Smith KA, Esposito L, Waters J, Thyagarajan B, Yao S, Lein ES, Zeng H, Levi BP, Ngai J, Ting JT, Tasic B. Cell. 2025 May 16:S0092-8674(25)00513-6. doi: 10.1016/j.cell.2025.05.002. PubMed 40403729.
Backbone
  Vector backbone: pAAV2
  Vector type: AAV
Growth in bacteria
  Bacterial resistance: Ampicillin, 100 μg/mL
  Growth temperature: 37°C
  Growth strain: NEB Stable
  Copy number: High Copy
Gene/Insert
  Gene/Insert name: SYFP2
  Species: Synthetic
  Promoter: minBG
  Cloning method: Gibson Cloning
Terms and licenses: Academic/Nonprofit Terms; Industry Terms: Not Available to Industry
How to cite: AiP12600 - pAAV-AiE0765m-minBG-SYFP2-WPRE3-BGHpA (Alias: CN2600) was a gift from Allen Institute for Brain Science & Boaz Levi (Addgene plasmid # 230216 ; http://n2t.net/addgene:230216 ; RRID:Addgene_230216)
