[The description below was written by a language model from this plasmid's Addgene catalogue record and pLannotate feature annotations shown in this document.]
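Description:
AiP12600 - pAAV-AiE0765m-minBG-SYFP2-WPRE3-BGHpA (alias CN2600) is a 4,682 nt AAV transfer plasmid built on a pAAV2 backbone and intended for packaging recombinant adeno-associated virus that reports enhancer activity in the brain. In bacteria it is maintained by a high-copy ColE1/pUC-type origin and selected with ampicillin through the β-lactamase gene and its own promoter. An f1 phage origin and short remnants of pBR322 rop and bom sequences are also annotated in the backbone. The record lists a recombination-deficient growth strain, which is usual for plasmids carrying repeat-rich ITRs.

The payload lies between AAV2 inverted terminal repeats, which supply the cis signals for genome replication and encapsidation. One ITR is annotated in full and the other only as two short fragments, which may simply reflect how the annotation tool matched the sequence. Within the cassette, the enhancer AiE0765m sits upstream of minBG, a minimal promoter (by its name, beta-globin derived) that has little activity on its own, so that transcription depends on the enhancer. This pair drives SYFP2, a rapidly maturing monomeric yellow fluorescent protein derived from Aequorea victoria. The transcript is stabilised by WPRE3, a shortened woodchuck hepatitis virus posttranscriptional element that appears as two WPRE fragments, and is terminated by the bovine growth hormone polyadenylation signal. Neither the enhancer nor the minimal promoter is annotated by name. The region upstream of SYFP2 instead contains a match to a fragment of mouse Sst (somatostatin), suggesting that the enhancer derives from that locus, though the record does not state this or name the target cell population. The stated purpose is to drive AAV-mediated transgene expression in specific populations of brain cells, as part of a collection of enhancer viruses for genetic access to cortical cell types.
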