Features (pLannotate 1.2.2; 15 found; start..end, strand, type, name):
    237..341     -  promoter       AmpR promoter: bla
    436..471     +  CDS            rop (fragment): Rop protein, which maintains plasmids at low copy number; rop
    573..622     +  misc_feature   bom (fragment): basis of mobility region from pBR322
    623..1078    -  rep_origin     f1 ori (sequence partly withheld): f1 bacteriophage origin of replication; arrow indicates direction of (+) strand synthesis
   1097..1148    +  misc_feature   bom (fragment): basis of mobility region from pBR322
   1153..1293    -  repeat_region  AAV2 ITR: inverted terminal repeat of adeno-associated virus serotype 2 inverted
   1411..1522    -  polyA_signal   bGH poly(A) signal: bovine growth hormone polyadenylation signal
   1539..1619    -  misc_feature   WPRE (fragment): woodchuck hepatitis virus posttranscriptional regulatory element
   1625..1782    -  misc_feature   WPRE (fragment): woodchuck hepatitis virus posttranscriptional regulatory element
   1822..2538    -  CDS            SYFP2: SYFP2 is a basic (constitutively fluorescent) yellow fluorescent protein published in 2006, derived from Aequorea victoria. It is reported to be a very rapidly-maturing monomer with moderate acid sensitivity.
   2840..2977    +  CDS            Sst (fragment): SMS_MOUSE - Also known as Smst. Experimental evidence at protein level: Swiss-Prot protein existence level 1. [Neuronostatin]: May enhance low-glucose-induced glucagon release by pancreatic alpha cells (PubMed:24735892). This effect may be mediated by binding to GPR107 and PKA activation (PubMed:26561648). May regulate cardiac contractile function (PubMed:25012062). May compromise cardiomyocyte viability (By similarity). In the central nervous system, may impair memory retention and may affect hippocampal excitability (By similarity). May also have anxiolytic and anorexigenic effects (By simil
   3143..3170    -  repeat_region  AAV2 ITR (fragment): inverted terminal repeat of adeno-associated virus serotype 2 inverted
   3199..3226    -  repeat_region  AAV2 ITR (fragment): inverted terminal repeat of adeno-associated virus serotype 2 inverted
   3299..3887    -  rep_origin     ori: high-copy-number ColE1/pMB1/pBR322/pUC origin of replication
   4058..236     -  CDS            AmpR (across the origin): β-lactamase; bla; confers resistance to ampicillin, carbenicillin, and related antibiotics
>Addgene plasmid #230216 | AiP12600 - pAAV-AiE0765m-minBG-SYFP2-WPRE3-BGHpA (Alias: CN2600) | addgene full sequence | sequence record 470472 | Addgene NGS Result
AATACCGCGCCACATAGCAGAACTTTAAAAGTGCTCATCATTGGAAAACGTTCTTCGGGGCGAAAACTCT
CAAGGATCTTACCGCTGTTGAGATCCAGTTCGATGTAACCCACTCGTGCACCCAACTGATCTTCAGCATC
TTTTACTTTCACCAGCGTTTCTGGGTGAGCAAAAACAGGAAGGCAAAATGCCGCAAAAAAGGGAATAAGG
GCGACACGGAAATGTTGAATACTCATACTCTTCCTTTTTCAATATTATTGAAGCATTTATCAGGGTTATT
GTCTCATGAGCGGATACATATTTGAATGTATTTAGAAAAATAAACAAATAGGGGTTCCGCGCACATTTCC
CCGAAAAGTGCCACCTGACGTCTAAGAAACCATTATTATCATGACATTAACCTATAAAAATAGGCGTATC
ACGAGGCCCTTTCGTCTCGCGCGTTTCGGTGATGACGGTGAAAACCTCTGACACATGCAGCTCCCGGAGA
CGGTCACAGCTTGTCTGTAAGCGGATGCCGGGAGCAGACAAGCCCGTCAGGGCGCGTCAGCGGGTGTTGG
CGGGTGTCGGGGCTGGCTTAACTATGCGGCATCAGAGCAGATTGTACTGAGAGTGCACCATAAAATTGTA
AACGTTAATATTTTGTTAAAATTCGCGTTAAATTTTTGTTAAATCAGCTCATTTTTTAACCAATAGACCG
AAATCGGCAAAATCCCTTATAAATCAAAAGAATAGCCCGAGATAGAGT
[37 nt withheld, positions 749-785]
AAAGAACGTGGACTCCAACGTCAAAGG
[141 nt withheld, positions 813-953]
G
[46 nt withheld, positions 955-1000]
A
[95 nt withheld, positions 1002-1096]
TATGCGGTGTGAAATACCGCACAGATGCGTAAGGAGAAAATACCGCATCAGGCGCCCCTGCAGGCAGCTG
CGCGCTCGCTCGCTCACTGAGGCCGCCCGGGCAAAGCCCGGGCGTCGGGCGACCTTTGGTCGCCCGGCCT
CAGTGAGCGAGCGAGCGCGCAGAGAGGGAGTGGCCAACTCCATCACTAGGGGTTCCTGCGGCCGCTCGGT
CCGCACGTGAGATCTCATGCCTGCTATTGTCTTCCCAATCCTCCCCCTTGCTGTCCTGCCCCACCCCACC
CCCCAGAATAGAATGACACCTACTCAGACAATGCGATGCAATTTCCTCATTTTATTAGGAAAGGACAGTG
GGAGTGGCACCTTCCAGGGTCAAGGAAGGCACGGGGGAGGGGCAAACAACAGATGGCTGGCAACTAGAAG
GCACAGTCGAAGATCTCTCGAGCCACGGAATTGTCAGTGCCCAACAGCCGAGCCCCTGTCCAGCAGCGGG
CAAGGCAGGCGGCGATGAGTTCCGCCGTGGCAAGAACTAACCAGGATTTATACAAGGAGGAGAAAATGAA
AGCCATACGGGAAGCAATAGCATGATACAAAGGCATTAAAGCAGCGTATCCACATAGCGTAAAAGGAGCA
ACATAGTTAAGAATACCAGTCAATCTTTCACAAATTTTGTAATCCAGAGGTTGATTATGATATCGAATTC
GCGGCCGCGGCGCGCCGTCGACTTACTTGTACAGCTCGTCCATGCCGAGAGTGATCCCGGCGGCGGTCAC
GAACTCCAGCAGGACCATGTGATCGCGCTTCTCGTTGGGGTCTTTGCTCAGCTTGGACTGGTAGCTCAGG
TAGTGGTTGTCGGGCAGCAGCACGGGGCCGTCGCCGATGGGGGTGTTCTGCTGGTAGTGGTCGGCGAGCT
GCACGCCGCCGTCCTCGATGTTGTGGCGGATCTTGAAGTTGGCCTTGATGCCGTTCTTCTGCTTGTCGGC
GGTGATATAGACGTTGTGGCTGTTGTAGTTGTACTCCAGCTTGTGCCCCAGGATGTTGCCGTCCTCCTTG
AAGTCGATGCCCTTCAGCTCGATGCGGTTCACCAGGGTGTCGCCCTCGAACTTCACCTCGGCGCGGGTCT
TGTAGTTGCCGTCGTCCTTGAAGAAGATGGTGCGCTCCTGGACGTAGCCTTCGGGCATGGCGGACTTGAA
GAAGTCGTGCTGCTTCATGTGGTCGGGGTAGCGGGCGAAGCACTGCACGCCGTAGCCCAGGGTGGTCACG
AGGGTGGGCCAGGGCACGGGCAGCTTGCCGGTGGTGCAGATCAGCTTCAGGGTCAGCTTGCCGTAGGTGG
CATCGCCCTCGCCCTCGCCGGACACGCTGAACTTGTGGCCGTTTACGTCGCCGTCCAGCTCGACCAGGAT
GGGCACCACCCCGGTGAACAGCTCCTCGCCCTTGCTCACCATGGTGGCGACCGGTAGCGCTAGCTTCGAA
AGATCTGGATCCCAGAAGCAAATGTAAGCAATAGATGGCTCTGCCCTGACTTTTATGCCCAGCCCGAGCT
CGCGAGGCTAATGGTGCGTAAAAGCACTGGTGAGATCTGGGGGCGCCTCCTTGGCTGACGTCAGAGAGAG
AGTTTAAAAAGGGGAGACCGTGGAGAGCTCCATAGCGGCTGAAGGAGACGCTACCGAAGCCGTCGCTGCT
GCCTGAGGACCTGCGACTAGACTGACCCACCGCGCTCCAGCTTGGCTGCCTGAGGCAAGGAAGATGCTGT
CCTGCCGTCTCCAGTGCGCCCTGGCTGCGCTCTGCATCGTCCTGGCTTTGGGCGGTGTCACCGGCGCGCC
CTCGGACCCCAGACTCCGTCAGTTTCTGCAGAAGTCTCTGGCGGCTGCCACCGGGAAACAGGTAAGGACT
GTCCCCCTTACGAATCCCCCAGCCTTCCTGCTGCAGCCCCTGCGACAGGTGTTTAGCGGGCGCTTCTCAG
AGTCGCTCAGCCCCTAAGCTCCCAGGGAAACTTTTGAACGCGTGCGGCCGCAGGAACCCCTAGTGATGGA
GTTGGCCACTCCCTCTCTGCGCGCTCGCTCGCTCACTGAGGCCGGGCGACCAAAGGTCGCCCGACGCCCG
GGCGGCCTCAGTGAGCGAGCGAGCGCGCAGCTGCCTGCAGGACATGTGAGCAAAAGGCCAGCAAAAGGCC
AGGAACCGTAAAAAGGCCGCGTTGCTGGCGTTTTTCCATAGGCTCCGCCCCCCTGACGAGCATCACAAAA
ATCGACGCTCAAGTCAGAGGTGGCGAAACCCGACAGGACTATAAAGATACCAGGCGTTTCCCCCTGGAAG
CTCCCTCGTGCGCTCTCCTGTTCCGACCCTGCCGCTTACCGGATACCTGTCCGCCTTTCTCCCTTCGGGA
AGCGTGGCGCTTTCTCATAGCTCACGCTGTAGGTATCTCAGTTCGGTGTAGGTCGTTCGCTCCAAGCTGG
GCTGTGTGCACGAACCCCCCGTTCAGCCCGACCGCTGCGCCTTATCCGGTAACTATCGTCTTGAGTCCAA
CCCGGTAAGACACGACTTATCGCCACTGGCAGCAGCCACTGGTAACAGGATTAGCAGAGCGAGGTATGTA
GGCGGTGCTACAGAGTTCTTGAAGTGGTGGCCTAACTACGGCTACACTAGAAGAACAGTATTTGGTATCT
GCGCTCTGCTGAAGCCAGTTACCTTCGGAAAAAGAGTTGGTAGCTCTTGATCCGGCAAACAAACCACCGC
TGGTAGCGGTGGTTTTTTTGTTTGCAAGCAGCAGATTACGCGCAGAAAAAAAGGATCTCAAGAAGATCCT
TTGATCTTTTCTACGGGGTCTGACGCTCAGTGGAACGAAAACTCACGTTAAGGGATTTTGGTCATGAGAT
TATCAAAAAGGATCTTCACCTAGATCCTTTTAAATTAAAAATGAAGTTTTAAATCAATCTAAAGTATATA
TGAGTAAACTTGGTCTGACAGTTACCAATGCTTAATCAGTGAGGCACCTATCTCAGCGATCTGTCTATTT
CGTTCATCCATAGTTGCCTGACTCCCCGTCGTGTAGATAACTACGATACGGGAGGGCTTACCATCTGGCC
CCAGTGCTGCAATGATACCGCGAGACCCACGCTCACCGGCTCCAGATTTATCAGCAATAAACCAGCCAGC
CGGAAGGGCCGAGCGCAGAAGTGGTCCTGCAACTTTATCCGCCTCCATCCAGTCTATTAATTGTTGCCGG
GAAGCTAGAGTAAGTAGTTCGCCAGTTAATAGTTTGCGCAACGTTGTTGCCATTGCTACAGGCATCGTGG
TGTCACGCTCGTCGTTTGGTATGGCTTCATTCAGCTCCGGTTCCCAACGATCAAGGCGAGTTACATGATC
CCCCATGTTGTGCAAAAAAGCGGTTAGCTCCTTCGGTCCTCCGATCGTTGTCAGAAGTAAGTTGGCCGCA
GTGTTATCACTCATGGTTATGGCAGCACTGCATAATTCTCTTACTGTCATGCCATCCGTAAGATGCTTTT
CTGTGACTGGTGAGTACTCAACCAAGTCATTCTGAGAATAGTGTATGCGGCGACCGAGTTGCTCTTGCCC
GGCGTCAATACGGGAT
